>Addgene plasmid #238072 | pEGFP-INPP5F-Ser940Ala | addgene full sequence | sequence record 480262 | Addgene NGS Result
TAGTTATTAATAGTAATCAATTACGGGGTCATTAGTTCATAGCCCATATATGGAGTTCCGCGTTACATAA
CTTACGGTAAATGGCCCGCCTGGCTGACCGCCCAACGACCCCCGCCCATTGACGTCAATAATGACGTATG
TTCCCATAGTAACGCCAATAGGGACTTTCCATTGACGTCAATGGGTGGAGTATTTACGGTAAACTGCCCA
CTTGGCAGTACATCAAGTGTATCATATGCCAAGTACGCCCCCTATTGACGTCAATGACGGTAAATGGCCC
GCCTGGCATTATGCCCAGTACATGACCTTATGGGACTTTCCTACTTGGCAGTACATCTACGTATTAGTCA
TCGCTATTACCATGGTGATGCGGTTTTGGCAGTACATCAATGGGCGTGGATAGCGGTTTGACTCACGGGG
ATTTCCAAGTCTCCACCCCATTGACGTCAATGGGAGTTTGTTTTGGCACCAAAATCAACGGGACTTTCCA
AAATGTCGTAACAACTCCGCCCCATTGACGCAAATGGGCGGTAGGCGTGTACGGTGGGAGGTCTATATAA
GCAGAGCTGGTTTAGTGAACCGTCAGATCCGCTAGCGCTACCGGTCGCCACCATGGTGAGCAAGGGCGAG
GAGCTGTTCACCGGGGTGGTGCCCATCCTGGTCGAGCTGGACGGCGACGTAAACGGCCACAAGTTCAGCG
TGTCCGGCGAGGGCGAGGGCGATGCCACCTACGGCAAGCTGACCCTGAAGTTCATCTGCACCACCGGCAA
GCTGCCCGTGCCCTGGCCCACCCTCGTGACCACCCTGACCTACGGCGTGCAGTGCTTCAGCCGCTACCCC
GACCACATGAAGCAGCACGACTTCTTCAAGTCCGCCATGCCCGAAGGCTACGTCCAGGAGCGCACCATCT
TCTTCAAGGACGACGGCAACTACAAGACCCGCGCCGAGGTGAAGTTCGAGGGCGACACCCTGGTGAACCG
CATCGAGCTGAAGGGCATCGACTTCAAGGAGGACGGCAACATCCTGGGGCACAAGCTGGAGTACAACTAC
AACAGCCACAACGTCTATATCATGGCCGACAAGCAGAAGAACGGCATCAAGGTGAACTTCAAGATCCGCC
ACAACATCGAGGACGGCAGCGTGCAGCTCGCCGACCACTACCAGCAGAACACCCCCATCGGCGACGGCCC
CGTGCTGCTGCCCGACAACCACTACCTGAGCACCCAGTCCGCCCTGAGCAAAGACCCCAACGAGAAGCGC
GATCACATGGTCCTGCTGGAGTTCGTGACCGCCGCCGGGATCACTCTCGGCATGGACGAGCTGTACAAGT
ACTCAGATCTCGAGATGGAGCTCTTCCAAGCCAAGGACCACTACATCCTGCAGCAGGGCGAGCGCGCGCT
GTGGTGCAGCCGCCGCGACGGCGGCCTCCAGCTCCGACCCGCTACTGATCTACTTCTTGCCTGGAATCCC
ATTTGTTTGGGGTTGGTAGAAGGTGTTATTGGGAAAATTCAACTTCATTCAGATCTTCCATGGTGGCTTA
TTCTAATTCGGCAGAAAGCATTGGTGGGCAAACTCCCAGGAGACCATGAGGTCTGTAAAGTTACCAAAAT
TGCTGTGCTCTCACTTTCTGAAATGGAACCTCAGGATCTTGAGCTAGAGCTCTGTAAGAAGCATCATTTT
GGTATTAACAAACCAGAGAAGATCATACCATCTCCTGATGACTCAAAGTTTCTACTGAAGACCTTTACGC
ATATTAAATCCAATGTGTCTGCTCCTAATAAAAAGAAAGTTAAGGAAAGTAAAGAGAAGGAGAAGTTGGA
GAGGAGATTACTTGAAGAGTTGCTGAAGATGTTCATGGACTCAGAATCCTTTTATTATAGCTTGACCTAT
GACCTGACCAATTCCGTGCAGAGGCAGAGCACTGGGGAGAGGGACGGTCGGCCCCTCTGGCAGAAGGTTG
ATGACCGATTTTTTTGGAATAAATACATGATACAAGATCTTACTGAGATTGGTACTCCAGATGTGGACTT
TTGGATTATCCCCATGATCCAAGGTTTTGTGCAGATTGAAGAACTTGTGGTTAATTATACCGAATCATCT
GATGATGAGAAAAGCAGCCCAGAGACCCCCCCTCAGGAGTCCACCTGTGTAGATGATATTCACCCACGAT
TTCTAGTGGCTCTCATTTCACGCCGAAGTAGGCACAGAGCAGGAATGCGCTATAAACGAAGAGGAGTGGA
TAAAAATGGAAATGTTGCCAATTATGTGGAGACTGAGCAGTTGATTCATGTTCATAATCATACCCTGTCA
TTTGTTCAAACACGAGGCTCTGTGCCTGTCTTTTGGAGCCAGGTTGGGTATCGATATAACCCAAGACCGC
GGCTGGACAGAAGTGAAAAGGAAACTGTTGCCTATTTCTGTGCCCATTTCGAAGAACAACTGAACATTTA
CAAAAAACAGGTTATTATTAACTTGGTAGACCAGGCAGGAAGAGAGAAGATTATTGGCGATGCTTACCTG
AAGCAAGTGTTGCTTTTCAACAACTCACACCTCACTTACGTTTCGTTTGACTTCCATGAGCACTGCCGAG
GAATGAAGTTTGAGAATGTTCAGACACTAACAGATGCCATTTATGACATTATTCTTGATATGAAGTGGTG
TTGGGTTGATGAAGCTGGGGTAATATGTAAGCAGGAAGGGATTTTTCGTGTTAATTGTATGGACTGCCTG
GATCGCACCAACGTGGTCCAAGCTGCCATCGCGAGAGTGGTCATGGAACAGCAGCTGAAAAAATTAGGTG
TGATGCCCCCGGAACAGCCATTACCTGTGAAATGTAATCGCATCTACCAGATAATGTGGGCCAATAATGG
TGACTCCATTAGCAGACAGTATGCTGGGACAGCTGCTCTGAAGGGTGACTTTACAAGGACAGGAGAAAGG
AAGTTAGCAGGAGTTATGAAAGATGGAGTGAACTCAGCAAACAGATATTACCTCAACCGATTTAAGGATG
CTTATAGGCAAGCTGTTATAGATTTGATGCAAGGCATTCCAGTGACAGAAGATCTTTATTCCATATTTAC
CAAGGAGAAAGAACATGAAGCTTTGCATAAGGAAAATCAGAGAAGCCACCAGGAACTAATTAGCCAGCTC
TTACAAAGTTACATGAAGTTACTACTGCCTGATGATGAGAAGTTCCATGGGGGCTGGGCCCTCATTGACT
GTGACCCTAGCCTCATTGATGCTACTCACAGAGACGTGGATGTGCTGTTACTGCTTTCTAACTCTGCCTA
CTACGTGGCCTATTATGATGATGAAGTTGATAAAGTAAACCAGTATCAACGACTAAGTCTAGAAAACCTG
GAAAAAATTGAAATAGGCCCTGAACCCACTCTTTTTGGTAAGCCAAAGTTCTCCTGCATGCGACTGCACT
ACAGATACAAAGAAGCGAGTGGCTATTTCCACACATTGCGAGCTGTAATGCGTAATCCTGAAGAGGATGG
AAAAGATACCCTTCAGTGCATTGCAGAGATGCTGCAGATCACCAAGCAAGCCATGGGATCGGATTTACCC
ATAATTGAGAAGAAACTTGAGAGGAAGAGCAGTAAACCTCACGAAGACATCATTGGTATCAGGTCTCAAA
ACCAAGGTTCTTTGGCCCAGGGAAAGAATTTTTTAATGAGCAAATTTTCATCTCTAAATCAAAAAGTGAA
GCAGACCAAATCCAATGTAAATATTGGCAACCTCCGAAAGCTAGGAAACTTTACCAAACCTGAAATGAAA
GTTAACTTTCTAAAACCAAACTTAAAAGTAAATCTTTGGAAATCAGATAGTAGTCTTGAAACTATGGAAA
ACACAGGAGTGATGGATAAGGTTCAGGCAGAGTCTGATGGGGACATGTCTTCAGATAATGACTCATACCA
CTCTGATGAATTCCTTACAAATTCTAAGTCTGATGAAGACAGGCAGCTAGCTAACTCATTAGAGAGTGTA
GGGCCAATAGATTACGTTCTTCCTAGTTGTGGTATTATTGCCTCAGCGCCTCGATTGGGCAGTCGGTCCC
AGTCTCTTAGCAGCACAGATAGTAGCGTTCATGCTCCTTCAGAGATTACTGTTGCTCATGGGAGTGGGCT
TGGAAAAGGCCAGGAGTCTCCTTTGAAGAAAGCACCTTCTGCTGGCGACGTACACATATTGACTGGCTTT
GCCAAGCCTATGGATATTTACTGCCACAGATTTGTGCAAGATGCACAGAACAAAGTGACCCACCTATCAG
AGACCAGATCTGTGTCTCAGCAGGCTAGTCAGGAAAGAAATCAAATGACCAATCAAGTTTCAAATGAAAC
CCAATCAGAATCAACAGAACAGACACCTTCTCGGCCATCGCAATTAGATGTCTCTCTTTCTGCAACAGGC
CCACAGTTTTTGTCAGTTGAGCCAGCGCATTCAGTTGCATCTCAAAAAACCCCCACCTCCGCTTCCAGCA
TGCTTGAACTTGAGACAGGGCTTCATGTAACTCCTTCTCCTTCAGAGAGCAGTAGCAGCAGAGCAGTCTC
TCCCTTTGCCAAGATTCGAAGTTCCATGGTCCAGGTTGCTAGTATTACCCAAGCTGGATTAACCCATGGG
ATAAACTTTGCAGTGTCAAAAGTTCAGAAGAGTCCTCCAGAACCTGAAATCATTAATCAAGTCCAGCAAA
ATGAACTTAAAAAGATGTTTATACAATGCCAGACACGGATAATTCAGATTGGATCCACCGGATCTAGATA
ACTGATCATAATCAGCCATACCACATTTGTAGAGGTTTTACTTGCTTTAAAAAACCTCCCACACCTCCCC
CTGAACCTGAAACATAAAATGAATGCAATTGTTGTTGTTAACTTGTTTATTGCAGCTTATAATGGTTACA
AATAAAGCAATAGCATCACAAATTTCACAAATAAAGCATTTTTTTCACTGCATTCTAGTTGTGGTTTGTC
CAAACTCATCAATGTATCTTAACGCGTAAATTGTAAGCGTTAATATTTTGTTAAAATTCGCGTTAAATTT
TTGTTAAATCAGCTCATTTTTTAACCAATAGGCCGAAATCGGCAAAATCCCTTATAAATCAAAAGAATAG
ACCGAGATAGGGT
[37 nt withheld, positions 5124-5160]
AAAGAACGTGGACTCCAACGTCAAAGG
[49 nt withheld, positions 5188-5236]
T
[91 nt withheld, positions 5238-5328]
G
[124 nt withheld, positions 5330-5453]
CAGGTGGCACTTTTCGGGGAAATGTGCGCGGAACCCCTATTTGTTTATTTTTCTAAATACATTCAAATAT
GTATCCGCTCATGAGACAATAACCCTGATAAATGCTTCAATAATATTGAAAAAGGAAGAGTCCTGAGGCG
GAAAGAACCAGCTGTGGAATGTGTGTCAGTTAGGGTGTGGAAAGTCCCCAGGCTCCCCAGCAGGCAGAAG
TATGCAAAGCATGCATCTCAATTAGTCAGCAACCAGGTGTGGAAAGTCCCCAGGCTCCCCAGCAGGCAGA
AGTATGCAAAGCATGCATCTCAATTAGTCAGCAACCATAGTCCCGCCCCTAACTCCGCCCATCCCGCCCC
TAACTCCGCCCAGTTCCGCCCATTCTCCGCCCCATGGCTGACTAATTTTTTTTATTTATGCAGAGGCCGA
GGCCGCCTCGGCCTCTGAGCTATTCCAGAAGTAGTGAGGAGGCTTTTTTGGAGGCCTAGGCTTTTGCAAA
GATCGATCAAGAGACAGGATGAGGATCGTTTCGCATGATTGAACAAGATGGATTGCACGCAGGTTCTCCG
GCCGCTTGGGTGGAGAGGCTATTCGGCTATGACTGGGCACAACAGACAATCGGCTGCTCTGATGCCGCCG
TGTTCCGGCTGTCAGCGCAGGGGCGCCCGGTTCTTTTTGTCAAGACCGACCTGTCCGGTGCCCTGAATGA
ACTGCAAGACGAGGCAGCGCGGCTATCGTGGCTGGCCACGACGGGCGTTCCTTGCGCAGCTGTGCTCGAC
GTTGTCACTGAAGCGGGAAGGGACTGGCTGCTATTGGGCGAAGTGCCGGGGCAGGATCTCCTGTCATCTC
ACCTTGCTCCTGCCGAGAAAGTATCCATCATGGCTGATGCAATGCGGCGGCTGCATACGCTTGATCCGGC
TACCTGCCCATTCGACCACCAAGCGAAACATCGCATCGAGCGAGCACGTACTCGGATGGAAGCCGGTCTT
GTCGATCAGGATGATCTGGACGAAGAGCATCAGGGGCTCGCGCCAGCCGAACTGTTCGCCAGGCTCAAGG
CGAGCATGCCCGACGGCGAGGATCTCGTCGTGACCCATGGCGATGCCTGCTTGCCGAATATCATGGTGGA
AAATGGCCGCTTTTCTGGATTCATCGACTGTGGCCGGCTGGGTGTGGCGGACCGCTATCAGGACATAGCG
TTGGCTACCCGTGATATTGCTGAAGAGCTTGGCGGCGAATGGGCTGACCGCTTCCTCGTGCTTTACGGTA
TCGCCGCTCCCGATTCGCAGCGCATCGCCTTCTATCGCCTTCTTGACGAGTTCTTCTGAGCGGGACTCTG
GGGTTCGAAATGACCGACCAAGCGACGCCCAACCTGCCATCACGAGATTTCGATTCCACCGCCGCCTTCT
ATGAAAGGTTGGGCTTCGGAATCGTTTTCCGGGACGCCGGCTGGATGATCCTCCAGCGCGGGGATCTCAT
GCTGGAGTTCTTCGCCCACCCTAGGGGGAGGCTAACTGAAACACGGAAGGAGACAATACCGGAAGGAACC
CGCGCTATGACGGCAATAAAAAGACAGAATAAAACGCACGGTGTTGGGTCGTTTGTTCATAAACGCGGGG
TTCGGTCCCAGGGCTGGCACTCTGTCGATACCCCACCGAGACCCCATTGGGGCCAATACGCCCGCGTTTC
TTCCTTTTCCCCACCCCACCCCCCAAGTTCGGGTGAAGGCCCAGGGCTCGCAGCCAACGTCGGGGCGGCA
GGCCCTGCCATAGCCTCAGGTTACTCATATATACTTTAGATTGATTTAAAACTTCATTTTTAATTTAAAA
GGATCTAGGTGAAGATCCTTTTTGATAATCTCATGACCAAAATCCCTTAACGTGAGTTTTCGTTCCACTG
AGCGTCAGACCCCGTAGAAAAGATCAAAGGATCTTCTTGAGATCCTTTTTTTCTGCGCGTAATCTGCTGC
TTGCAAACAAAAAAACCACCGCTACCAGCGGTGGTTTGTTTGCCGGATCAAGAGCTACCAACTCTTTTTC
CGAAGGTAACTGGCTTCAGCAGAGCGCAGATACCAAATACTGTTCTTCTAGTGTAGCCGTAGTTAGGCCA
CCACTTCAAGAACTCTGTAGCACCGCCTACATACCTCGCTCTGCTAATCCTGTTACCAGTGGCTGCTGCC
AGTGGCGATAAGTCGTGTCTTACCGGGTTGGACTCAAGACGATAGTTACCGGATAAGGCGCAGCGGTCGG
GCTGAACGGGGGGTTCGTGCACACAGCCCAGCTTGGAGCGAACGACCTACACCGAACTGAGATACCTACA
GCGTGAGCTATGAGAAAGCGCCACGCTTCCCGAAGGGAGAAAGGCGGACAGGTATCCGGTAAGCGGCAGG
GTCGGAACAGGAGAGCGCACGAGGGAGCTTCCAGGGGGAAACGCCTGGTATCTTTATAGTCCTGTCGGGT
TTCGCCACCTCTGACTTGAGCGTCGATTTTTGTGATGCTCGTCAGGGGGGCGGAGCCTATGGAAAAACGC
CAGCAACGCGGCCTTTTTACGGTTCCTGGCCTTTTGCTGGCCTTTTGCTCACATGTTCTTTCCTGCGTTA
TCCCCTGATTCTGTGGATAACCGTATTACCGCCATGCAT
Features (pLannotate 1.2.2; 14 found; start..end, strand, type, name):
     61..364     +  enhancer       CMV enhancer: human cytomegalovirus immediate early enhancer
    365..568     +  promoter       CMV promoter: human cytomegalovirus (CMV) immediate early promoter
    613..1329    +  CDS            EGFP: EGFP is a basic (constitutively fluorescent) green fluorescent protein published in 1996, derived from Aequorea victoria. It is reported to be a rapidly-maturing weak dimer with moderate acid sensitivity.
   1345..4740    +  CDS            INPP5F: SAC2_HUMAN - Also known as KIAA0966, SAC2. Experimental evidence at protein level: Swiss-Prot protein existence level 1. Inositol 4-phosphatase which mainly acts on phosphatidylinositol 4-phosphate. May be functionally linked to OCRL, which converts phosphatidylinositol 4,5-bisphosphate to phosphatidylinositol, for a sequential dephosphorylation of phosphatidylinositol 4,5-bisphosphate at the 5 and 4 position of inositol, thus playing an important role in the endocytic recycling (PubMed:25869669). Regulator of TF:TFRC and integrins recycling pathway, is also involved in cell migration mechanis
   4763..4847    +  CDS            large T antigen (fragment): large T antigen from SV40 (simian virus 40)
   4870..4991    +  polyA_signal   SV40 poly(A) signal: SV40 polyadenylation signal
   5025..5453    -  rep_origin     f1 ori (sequence partly withheld): f1 bacteriophage origin of replication; arrow indicates direction of (+) strand synthesis
   5480..5584    +  promoter       AmpR promoter: bla
   5586..5943    +  promoter       SV40 promoter: SV40 enhancer and early promoter
   5978..6772    +  CDS            NeoR/KanR: aminoglycoside phosphotransferase from Tn5; aph(3')-II (or nptII); confers resistance to neomycin, kanamycin, and G418 (Geneticin®)
   6793..6945    +  CDS            ble (fragment): BLE_KLEPN - Experimental evidence at protein level: Swiss-Prot protein existence level 1. Binding protein with a strong affinity to the bleomycin family of antibiotics. Binds to CL990; an antimitotic-antibiotic compound. From Klebsiella pneumoniae.
   7004..7051    +  polyA_signal   HSV TK poly(A) signal: herpes simplex virus thymidine kinase polyadenylation signal (Cole and Stacy, 1985)
   7142..7158    -  polyA_signal   bGH poly(A) signal (fragment): bovine growth hormone polyadenylation signal
   7380..7968    +  rep_origin     ori: high-copy-number ColE1/pMB1/pBR322/pUC origin of replication
