[The description below was written by a language model from this plasmid's Addgene catalogue record and pLannotate feature annotations shown in this document.]
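Description:
pEGFP-INPP5F-Ser940Ala is a mammalian expression plasmid of about 8.1 kb that produces human INPP5F (also called Sac2) fused at its N-terminus to EGFP. The record gives the backbone as "pEFPF-C3", presumably a typographical rendering of the commercial pEGFP-C3 vector, which fits the annotated layout. It is maintained in E. coli at high copy through a ColE1/pUC-type origin and selected with kanamycin. An f1 phage origin is also present.

Expression is driven by the human cytomegalovirus immediate-early enhancer and promoter. These are followed by the EGFP coding sequence and then, after a short linker, the roughly 3.4 kb INPP5F open reading frame, which was inserted by restriction cloning between XhoI and BamHI sites. The transcript is terminated by the SV40 polyadenylation signal. The insert carries a serine-to-alanine substitution at residue 940. Such a change removes the hydroxyl group at that position and is a common way to block phosphorylation, although the record does not state the rationale for this mutation.

A second cassette places the Tn5 NeoR/KanR aminoglycoside phosphotransferase gene under both a bacterial (bla) promoter and the SV40 enhancer/early promoter, with an HSV TK polyadenylation signal. The same gene therefore confers kanamycin resistance in bacteria and can support G418 selection of transfected mammalian cells. The short large T antigen, ble and bGH poly(A) fragments in the feature table appear to be residual backbone sequence matches rather than functional elements.

INPP5F is annotated as an inositol 4-phosphatase that acts mainly on phosphatidylinositol 4-phosphate and is implicated in endocytic recycling. The stated purpose is expression of GFP-INPP5F in mammalian cells, which allows fluorescent tracking of the mutant protein.
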