Addgene plasmid #238072: pEGFP-INPP5F-Ser940Ala
Purpose: Expression of GFP-INPP5F in mammalian cells
Depositing lab: Eleanor Coffey. Depositing organization: Turku Bioscience Centre.
Backbone
  Vector backbone: pEFPF-C3
  Backbone manufacturer: Clonetech
  Backbone size w/o insert (bp): 4700
  Total vector size (bp): 8082
  Vector type: Mammalian Expression
Growth in bacteria
  Bacterial resistance: Kanamycin, 50 μg/mL
  Growth temperature: 37°C
  Growth strain: DH5alpha
  Copy number: High Copy
Gene/Insert
  Gene/Insert name: INPP5F (alt name: Sac2)
  Species: H. sapiens (human)
  Insert size (bp): 3417
  Mutation: Serine 940 changed to alanine
  GenBank ID: EAW49380.1
  Entrez Gene: INPP5F (a.k.a. MSTP007, MSTPO47, SAC2, hSAC2)
  Promoter: CMV
  Tag / fusion protein: GFP (N terminal on insert)
  Cloning method: Restriction Enzyme; 5′ cloning site XhoI (unknown if destroyed); 3′ cloning site BamH1 (unknown if destroyed)
  Sequencing primers: 5′ CATGGTCCTGCTGGAGTTCGTG
Terms and licenses: Academic/Nonprofit Terms; Industry Terms: Not Available to Industry
How to cite: pEGFP-INPP5F-Ser940Ala was a gift from Eleanor Coffey (Addgene plasmid # 238072 ; http://n2t.net/addgene:238072 ; RRID:Addgene_238072)
